Addgene plasmid #241413: pcDNA3.1-NES-CAGEc-AF9c (Npu)
Purpose: Proximity-triggered Protein Trans-Splicing to generate the splice product MLL-AF9, Extended Figure 4 in Nature Chemical Biology 20.10 (2024): 1353-1360.
Depositing lab: Thomas Muir. Depositing organization: Princeton University. Publication: Distinct phases of cellular signaling revealed by time-resolved protein synthesis. Lee G, Muir TW. Nat Chem Biol. 2024 Oct;20(10):1353-1360. doi: 10.1038/s41589-024-01677-3. Epub 2024 Jul 8. PubMed 38977789.
Backbone
  Vector backbone: pcDNA3.1
  Backbone size w/o insert (bp): 5328
  Vector type: Mammalian Expression
Growth in bacteria
  Bacterial resistance: Ampicillin, 100 μg/mL
  Growth temperature: 37°C
  Growth strain: DH5alpha
  Copy number: High Copy
Gene/Insert
  Gene/Insert name: NES-CAGEc-AF9c (Npu)
  Species: H. sapiens (human), Synthetic
  Insert size (bp): 1140
  Entrez Gene: MLLT3 (a.k.a. AF9, YEATS3)
  Promoter: CMV
  Tag / fusion protein: 3xFLAG (N terminal on insert); HA (C terminal on insert)
  Cloning method: Gibson Cloning
  Sequencing primers: 5′ CMV-F; 3′ BGH-rev
Terms and licenses: Academic/Nonprofit Terms; Industry Terms: Not Available to Industry
Depositor comments: Engineered NpuC intein (Caged NpuC) fused to the 5'-end of add-on sequence (CFN)-AF9 (479-568 aa). NES (MKK1) and FRB domain used to the 5'-end of Caged NpuC.
How to cite: pcDNA3.1-NES-CAGEc-AF9c (Npu) was a gift from Thomas Muir (Addgene plasmid # 241413 ; http://n2t.net/addgene:241413 ; RRID:Addgene_241413)
