[The description below was written by a language model from this plasmid's Addgene catalogue record and pLannotate feature annotations shown in this document.]
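Description:
pcDNA3.1-NES-CAGEc-AF9c (Npu) is a mammalian expression plasmid built on the pcDNA3.1 backbone and sequenced at about 6.5 kb. It replicates in E. coli at high copy from a ColE1/pUC-type origin under ampicillin selection (AmpR with its bla promoter), and it also carries an f1 origin. An SV40 early promoter drives a neomycin/kanamycin phosphotransferase gene followed by an SV40 polyadenylation signal, which can be used for G418 selection of transfected mammalian cells. Short annotated fragments such as the lac promoter/operator, bom, ble and an HIV-1 LTR-like match appear to be backbone remnants or chance matches rather than functional parts.

The roughly 1.1 kb insert is transcribed from the CMV immediate early enhancer/promoter and terminated by the bGH poly(A) signal. A T7 promoter lies upstream of the coding region. It encodes the C-terminal half of a proximity-triggered protein trans-splicing pair. According to the record, the fusion carries an N-terminal 3xFLAG tag, a nuclear export signal derived from MKK1 and an FRB domain, which the feature table annotates as the T2098L variant. These are followed by an engineered, caged NpuC split-intein fragment, a short CFN extein linker, residues 479–568 of human AF9 (MLLT3) and a C-terminal HA tag. Two partial TEV-site matches are annotated between FRB and the AF9 segment; their role is not stated. The caged intein is designed to stay inactive until it is brought close to its partner. FRB presumably supplies this through ligand-induced dimerization with a matching N-terminal construct, which is not described here. Splicing then joins the two exteins to produce the MLL-AF9 fusion oncoprotein on demand, supporting time-resolved studies of signaling after protein synthesis.
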