Features (pLannotate 1.2.2; 24 found; start..end, strand, type, name):
     28..80      -  misc_feature   bom (fragment): basis of mobility region from pBR322
    235..614     +  enhancer       CMV enhancer: human cytomegalovirus immediate early enhancer
    615..818     +  promoter       CMV promoter: human cytomegalovirus (CMV) immediate early promoter
    814..847     +  LTR            5' LTR (truncated) (fragment): truncated 5' long terminal repeat (LTR) from HIV-1
    863..881     +  promoter       T7 promoter: promoter for bacteriophage T7 RNA polymerase
   1024..1044    +  CDS            FLAG (fragment): FLAG® epitope tag, followed by an enterokinase cleavage site
   1114..1389    +  CDS            FRB*: T2098L mutant of FKBP-rapamycin binding domain of human FRAP binds synthetic ligands such as AP21967
   1576..1593    +  CDS            TEV site (fragment): tobacco etch virus (TEV) protease recognition and cleavage site
   1597..1614    +  CDS            TEV site (fragment): tobacco etch virus (TEV) protease recognition and cleavage site
   1741..2010    +  CDS            MLLT3 (fragment): AF9_HUMAN - Also known as AF9 From Homo sapiens (Human).
   2068..2292    +  polyA_signal   bGH poly(A) signal: bovine growth hormone polyadenylation signal
   2296..2317    +  promoter       SV40 promoter (fragment): SV40 enhancer and early promoter
   2338..2766    +  rep_origin     f1 ori (sequence partly withheld): f1 bacteriophage origin of replication; arrow indicates direction of (+) strand synthesis
   2780..3109    +  promoter       SV40 promoter: SV40 enhancer and early promoter
   3176..3967    +  CDS            neo: KKA2_KLEPN - Also known as kan, nptII. Experimental evidence at protein level: Swiss-Prot protein existence level 1. Resistance to kanamycin, neomycin, paromomycin, ribostamycin, butirosin and gentamicin B. From Klebsiella pneumoniae.
   3991..4149    +  CDS            ble (fragment): BLE_KLEPN - Experimental evidence at protein level: Swiss-Prot protein existence level 1. Binding protein with a strong affinity to the bleomycin family of antibiotics. Binds to CL990; an antimitotic-antibiotic compound. From Klebsiella pneumoniae.
   4144..4265    +  polyA_signal   SV40 poly(A) signal: SV40 polyadenylation signal
   4338..4354    -  protein_bind   lac operator: The lac repressor binds to the lac operator to inhibit transcription in E. coli. This inhibition can be relieved by adding lactose or isopropyl-β-D-thiogalactopyranoside (IPTG). lac repressor encoded by lacI
   4362..4392    -  promoter       lac promoter: promoter for the E. coli lac operon
   4407..4428    -  protein_bind   CAP binding site: CAP binding activates transcription in the presence of cAMP. E. coli catabolite activator protein
   4441..4533    -  CDS            lacI (fragment): lac repressor; lacI; The lac repressor binds to the lac operator to inhibit transcription in E. coli. This inhibition can be relieved by adding lactose or isopropyl-β-D-thiogalactopyranoside (IPTG).
   4716..5304    -  rep_origin     ori: high-copy-number ColE1/pMB1/pBR322/pUC origin of replication
   5475..6335    -  CDS            AmpR: β-lactamase; bla; confers resistance to ampicillin, carbenicillin, and related antibiotics
   6336..6440    -  promoter       AmpR promoter: bla
>Addgene plasmid #241413 | pcDNA3.1-NES-CAGEc-AF9c (Npu) | addgene full sequence | sequence record 485490 | Addgene NGS Result
GACGGATCGGGAGATCTCCCGATCCCCTATGGTGCACTCTCAGTACAATCTGCTCTGATGCCGCATAGTT
AAGCCAGTATCTGCTCCCTGCTTGTGTGTTGGAGGTCGCTGAGTAGTGCGCGAGCAAAATTTAAGCTACA
ACAAGGCAAGGCTTGACCGACAATTGCATGAAGAATCTGCTTAGGGTTAGGCGTTTTGCGCTGCTTCGCG
ATGTACGGGCCAGATATACGCGTTGACATTGATTATTGACTAGTTATTAATAGTAATCAATTACGGGGTC
ATTAGTTCATAGCCCATATATGGAGTTCCGCGTTACATAACTTACGGTAAATGGCCCGCCTGGCTGACCG
CCCAACGACCCCCGCCCATTGACGTCAATAATGACGTATGTTCCCATAGTAACGCCAATAGGGACTTTCC
ATTGACGTCAATGGGTGGAGTATTTACGGTAAACTGCCCACTTGGCAGTACATCAAGTGTATCATATGCC
AAGTACGCCCCCTATTGACGTCAATGACGGTAAATGGCCCGCCTGGCATTATGCCCAGTACATGACCTTA
TGGGACTTTCCTACTTGGCAGTACATCTACGTATTAGTCATCGCTATTACCATGGTGATGCGGTTTTGGC
AGTACATCAATGGGCGTGGATAGCGGTTTGACTCACGGGGATTTCCAAGTCTCCACCCCATTGACGTCAA
TGGGAGTTTGTTTTGGCACCAAAATCAACGGGACTTTCCAAAATGTCGTAACAACTCCGCCCCATTGACG
CAAATGGGCGGTAGGCGTGTACGGTGGGAGGTCTATATAAGCAGAGCTCTCTGGCTAACTAGAGAACCCA
CTGCTTACTGGCTTATCGAAATTAATACGACTCACTATAGGGAGACCCAAGCTGGCTAGCGCCATGGCTC
TCCAAAAAAAGTTGGAAGAGCTTGAACTGGACGAACAGGGAGGAAGTGGAGGTAGTCTCGAGGGTACCAT
GGGTTCAGACTATAAAGATGATGATGATAAAGGTGGCTCCGACTACAAGGATGACGATGACAAGGGAGGT
AGTGACTACAAAGACGATGACGACAAGGGCGGAGGAGGAAGTGGAGGTAGTGGAAGAGTAGCGATCCTCT
GGCATGAGATGTGGCATGAAGGCCTGGAAGAGGCATCTCGTTTGTACTTTGGGGAAAGGAACGTGAAAGG
CATGTTTGAGGTGCTGGAGCCCTTGCATGCTATGATGGAACGGGGCCCCCAGACTCTGAAGGAAACATCC
TTTAATCAGGCCTATGGTCGAGATTTAATGGAGGCCCAAGAGTGGTGCAGGAAGTACATGAAATCAGGGA
ATGTCAAGGACCTCCTCCAAGCCTGGGACCTCTATTATCATGTGTTCCGACGAATCTCAGGAAATGGAAA
TGGAGGAGAACAAGAGGTGTTTGAGTATTGTTTGGAAGATGGTTCATTGATTCGGGCAACAAAAGACCAT
AAGTTTATGACTGTTGATGGTCAAATGTTGCCAATTGATGAAATATTTGAACGTGAATTGGATTTGATGC
GGGTTGATAATTTGCCGAATGGAAGTGGAGGAGAGAACCTGTATTTTCAGGGCGAGAACCTGTATTTTCA
GGGCGGAAGTGGAGGAATCAAAATAGCCACACGTAAATATTTAGGCAAACAAAATGTCTATGACATTGGA
GTTGAGCGCGACCATAATTTTGCACTCAAAAATGGCTTCATAGCTTCTAATTGCTTTAATCTTGAAGTGA
AAAGTCCAATAAAGCAAAGCAAATCAGATAAGCAAATAAAGAATGGTGAATGTGACAAGGCATACCTAGA
TGAACTGGTAGAGCTTCACAGAAGGTTAATGACATTGAGAGAAAGACACATTCTGCAGCAGATCGTGAAC
CTTATAGAAGAAACTGGACACTTTCATATCACAAACACAACATTTGATTTTGATCTTTGCTCGCTGGACA
AAACCACAGTCCGTAAACTACAGAGTTACCTGGAAACATCTGGAACATCCTACCCGTACGACGTTCCAGA
CTACGCTTCTTGAGTTTAAACCGCTGATCAGCCTCGACTGTGCCTTCTAGTTGCCAGCCATCTGTTGTTT
GCCCCTCCCCCGTGCCTTCCTTGACCCTGGAAGGTGCCACTCCCACTGTCCTTTCCTAATAAAATGAGGA
AATTGCATCGCATTGTCTGAGTAGGTGTCATTCTATTCTGGGGGGTGGGGTGGGGCAGGACAGCAAGGGG
GAGGATTGGGAAGACAATAGCAGGCATGCTGGGGATGCGGTGGGCTCTATGGCTTCTGAGGCGGAAAGAA
CCAGCTGGGGCTCTAGGGGGTATCCCC
[124 nt withheld, positions 2338-2461]
C
[91 nt withheld, positions 2463-2553]
A
[49 nt withheld, positions 2555-2603]
CCTTTGACGTTGGAGTCCACGTTCTTT
[37 nt withheld, positions 2631-2667]
ACCCTATCTCGGTCTATTCTTTTGATTTATAAGGGATTTTGCCGATTTCGGCCTATTGGTTAAAAAATGA
GCTGATTTAACAAAAATTTAACGCGAATTAATTCTGTGGAATGTGTGTCAGTTAGGGTGTGGAAAGTCCC
CAGGCTCCCCAGCAGGCAGAAGTATGCAAAGCATGCATCTCAATTAGTCAGCAACCAGGTGTGGAAAGTC
CCCAGGCTCCCCAGCAGGCAGAAGTATGCAAAGCATGCATCTCAATTAGTCAGCAACCATAGTCCCGCCC
CTAACTCCGCCCATCCCGCCCCTAACTCCGCCCAGTTCCGCCCATTCTCCGCCCCATGGCTGACTAATTT
TTTTTATTTATGCAGAGGCCGAGGCCGCCTCTGCCTCTGAGCTATTCCAGAAGTAGTGAGGAGGCTTTTT
TGGAGGCCTAGGCTTTTGCAAAAAGCTCCCGGGAGCTTGTATATCCATTTTCGGATCTGATCAAGAGACA
GGATGAGGATCGTTTCGCATGATTGAACAAGATGGATTGCACGCAGGTTCTCCGGCCGCTTGGGTGGAGA
GGCTATTCGGCTATGACTGGGCACAACAGACAATCGGCTGCTCTGATGCCGCCGTGTTCCGGCTGTCAGC
GCAGGGGCGCCCGGTTCTTTTTGTCAAGACCGACCTGTCCGGTGCCCTGAATGAACTGCAGGACGAGGCA
GCGCGGCTATCGTGGCTGGCCACGACGGGCGTTCCTTGCGCAGCTGTGCTCGACGTTGTCACTGAAGCGG
GAAGGGACTGGCTGCTATTGGGCGAAGTGCCGGGGCAGGATCTCCTGTCATCTCACCTTGCTCCTGCCGA
GAAAGTATCCATCATGGCTGATGCAATGCGGCGGCTGCATACGCTTGATCCGGCTACCTGCCCATTCGAC
CACCAAGCGAAACATCGCATCGAGCGAGCACGTACTCGGATGGAAGCCGGTCTTGTCGATCAGGATGATC
TGGACGAAGAGCATCAGGGGCTCGCGCCAGCCGAACTGTTCGCCAGGCTCAAGGCGCGCATGCCCGACGG
CGAGGATCTCGTCGTGACCCATGGCGATGCCTGCTTGCCGAATATCATGGTGGAAAATGGCCGCTTTTCT
GGATTCATCGACTGTGGCCGGCTGGGTGTGGCGGACCGCTATCAGGACATAGCGTTGGCTACCCGTGATA
TTGCTGAAGAGCTTGGCGGCGAATGGGCTGACCGCTTCCTCGTGCTTTACGGTATCGCCGCTCCCGATTC
GCAGCGCATCGCCTTCTATCGCCTTCTTGACGAGTTCTTCTGAGCGGGACTCTGGGGTTCGAAATGACCG
ACCAAGCGACGCCCAACCTGCCATCACGAGATTTCGATTCCACCGCCGCCTTCTATGAAAGGTTGGGCTT
CGGAATCGTTTTCCGGGACGCCGGCTGGATGATCCTCCAGCGCGGGGATCTCATGCTGGAGTTCTTCGCC
CACCCCAACTTGTTTATTGCAGCTTATAATGGTTACAAATAAAGCAATAGCATCACAAATTTCACAAATA
AAGCATTTTTTTCACTGCATTCTAGTTGTGGTTTGTCCAAACTCATCAATGTATCTTATCATGTCTGTAT
ACCGTCGACCTCTAGCTAGAGCTTGGCGTAATCATGGTCATAGCTGTTTCCTGTGTGAAATTGTTATCCG
CTCACAATTCCACACAACATACGAGCCGGAAGCATAAAGTGTAAAGCCTGGGGTGCCTAATGAGTGAGCT
AACTCACATTAATTGCGTTGCGCTCACTGCCCGCTTTCCAGTCGGGAAACCTGTCGTGCCAGCTGCATTA
ATGAATCGGCCAACGCGCGGGGAGAGGCGGTTTGCGTATTGGGCGCTCTTCCGCTTCCTCGCTCACTGAC
TCGCTGCGCTCGGTCGTTCGGCTGCGGCGAGCGGTATCAGCTCACTCAAAGGCGGTAATACGGTTATCCA
CAGAATCAGGGGATAACGCAGGAAAGAACATGTGAGCAAAAGGCCAGCAAAAGGCCAGGAACCGTAAAAA
GGCCGCGTTGCTGGCGTTTTTCCATAGGCTCCGCCCCCCTGACGAGCATCACAAAAATCGACGCTCAAGT
CAGAGGTGGCGAAACCCGACAGGACTATAAAGATACCAGGCGTTTCCCCCTGGAAGCTCCCTCGTGCGCT
CTCCTGTTCCGACCCTGCCGCTTACCGGATACCTGTCCGCCTTTCTCCCTTCGGGAAGCGTGGCGCTTTC
TCATAGCTCACGCTGTAGGTATCTCAGTTCGGTGTAGGTCGTTCGCTCCAAGCTGGGCTGTGTGCACGAA
CCCCCCGTTCAGCCCGACCGCTGCGCCTTATCCGGTAACTATCGTCTTGAGTCCAACCCGGTAAGACACG
ACTTATCGCCACTGGCAGCAGCCACTGGTAACAGGATTAGCAGAGCGAGGTATGTAGGCGGTGCTACAGA
GTTCTTGAAGTGGTGGCCTAACTACGGCTACACTAGAAGAACAGTATTTGGTATCTGCGCTCTGCTGAAG
CCAGTTACCTTCGGAAAAAGAGTTGGTAGCTCTTGATCCGGCAAACAAACCACCGCTGGTAGCGGTGGTT
TTTTTGTTTGCAAGCAGCAGATTACGCGCAGAAAAAAAGGATCTCAAGAAGATCCTTTGATCTTTTCTAC
GGGGTCTGACGCTCAGTGGAACGAAAACTCACGTTAAGGGATTTTGGTCATGAGATTATCAAAAAGGATC
TTCACCTAGATCCTTTTAAATTAAAAATGAAGTTTTAAATCAATCTAAAGTATATATGAGTAAACTTGGT
CTGACAGTTACCAATGCTTAATCAGTGAGGCACCTATCTCAGCGATCTGTCTATTTCGTTCATCCATAGT
TGCCTGACTCCCCGTCGTGTAGATAACTACGATACGGGAGGGCTTACCATCTGGCCCCAGTGCTGCAATG
ATACCGCGAGACCCACGCTCACCGGCTCCAGATTTATCAGCAATAAACCAGCCAGCCGGAAGGGCCGAGC
GCAGAAGTGGTCCTGCAACTTTATCCGCCTCCATCCAGTCTATTAATTGTTGCCGGGAAGCTAGAGTAAG
TAGTTCGCCAGTTAATAGTTTGCGCAACGTTGTTGCCATTGCTACAGGCATCGTGGTGTCACGCTCGTCG
TTTGGTATGGCTTCATTCAGCTCCGGTTCCCAACGATCAAGGCGAGTTACATGATCCCCCATGTTGTGCA
AAAAAGCGGTTAGCTCCTTCGGTCCTCCGATCGTTGTCAGAAGTAAGTTGGCCGCAGTGTTATCACTCAT
GGTTATGGCAGCACTGCATAATTCTCTTACTGTCATGCCATCCGTAAGATGCTTTTCTGTGACTGGTGAG
TACTCAACCAAGTCATTCTGAGAATAGTGTATGCGGCGACCGAGTTGCTCTTGCCCGGCGTCAATACGGG
ATAATACCGCGCCACATAGCAGAACTTTAAAAGTGCTCATCATTGGAAAACGTTCTTCGGGGCGAAAACT
CTCAAGGATCTTACCGCTGTTGAGATCCAGTTCGATGTAACCCACTCGTGCACCCAACTGATCTTCAGCA
TCTTTTACTTTCACCAGCGTTTCTGGGTGAGCAAAAACAGGAAGGCAAAATGCCGCAAAAAAGGGAATAA
GGGCGACACGGAAATGTTGAATACTCATACTCTTCCTTTTTCAATATTATTGAAGCATTTATCAGGGTTA
TTGTCTCATGAGCGGATACATATTTGAATGTATTTAGAAAAATAAACAAATAGGGGTTCCGCGCACATTT
CCCCGAAAAGTGCCACCTGACGTC
